>Addgene plasmid #170628 | pTet-tns | addgene full sequence | sequence record 338902 | Addgene NGS Result
ACAGCGCTGAGTGCATATAATGCATTCTCTAGTGAAAAACCTTGTTGGCATAAAAAGGCTAATTGATTTT
CGAGAGTTTCATACTGTTTTTCTGTAGGCCGTGTACCTAAATGTACTTTTGCTCCATCGCGATGACTTAG
TAAAGCACATCTAAAACTTTTAGCGTTATTACGTAAAAAATCTTGCCAGCTTTCCCCTTCTAAAGGGCAA
AAGTGAGTATGGTGCCTATCTAACATCTCAATGGCTAAGGCGTCGAGCAAAGCCCGCTTATTTTTTACAT
GCCAATACAATGTAGGCTGCTCTACACCTAGCTTCTGGGCGAGTTTACGGGTTGTTAAACCTTCGATTCC
GACCTCATTAAGCAGCTCTAATGCGCTGTTAATCACTTTACTTTTATCTAATCTAGACATCATTAATTCC
TAATTTTTGTTGACACTCTATCATTGATAGAGTTATTTTACCACTCCCTATCAGTGATAGAGAAAAGTGA
ACTCTAGAAATAATTTTGTTTAACTTTAACCTGTAGAAATAATTTTGTTTAACTTTAATAAGGAGATATA
CCATGGCGACAAGTTTACCTACGCCCTCAGCAATTACGACTTCGGCGTTAGAGTATGCATTCCATACTCC
CGCTCGCAATCTAACGAAATCTCGCGGAAAAAACATTCATCGTTATGTCAGTGTAAAGATGAGTAAGAGG
ATTACGGTAGAATCTACTCTAGAGTGTGATGCCTGCTATCACTTTGATTTTGAGCCAAGTATTGTTCGCT
TTTGCGCTCAACCGATTCGATTTTTATATTATCTCAATGGTCAGTCTCACTCCTATGTTCCTGACTTTCT
AGTTCAATTTGATACCAACGAGTTTGTTCTATATGAAGTAAAGTCAGCTTATGCTAAGAACAAACCTGAT
TTTGATGTTGAATGGGAGGCGAAAGTAAAAGCAGCAACTGAACTAGGGCTAGAATTGGAGCTTGTTGAAG
AGAGTGATATTAGGGATACGGTTGTATTAAATAATCTTAAGCGCATGCATCGTTATGCTTCGAAAGATGA
GCTGAATAACGTACATAACTCTCTCTTAAAAATAATAAAGTACAATGGCGCCCAATCTGCAAGATGCTTG
GGAGAACAGTTGGGTTTAAAAGGCCGAACTGTTTTACCAATTTTGTGCGATTTGCTGTCAAGGTGTTTAC
TCGATACACGTTTGGATAAGCCTCTATCTCTTGAATCTCGATTTGAGTTGGCCAGTTATGGCTAAGAAAG
GGTTCTCAAGTTTCCATAGAAAAGCAGTCTCTTCCCAAGATACGCTTGAATCGATAGAGCTTGTCTCTAG
CGCTAATTGTCTAGAAAGTGTTACGTATCAAGATATATCAGCATTTCCCGAAACAATTGCGGTAGAGATT
AATTTCCGATTAAGCATTCTTCGCTTTTTAGCGCGAAAGTGCGAAACCATTGTGGCCAAATCAATTGAAC
CACATCGTGTAGAGCTACAGCAAAACTATAGTAGAAAAATACCCAGTGCAATAACGATATATCGATGGTG
GCTTGCTTTTCGAAAATCAGACTACAACCCCATTAGCTTAGCACCTAATATCAAGGATAGAGGTAATAGA
GAGACAAAAGTGTCAACAGTTGTTGATTCTATTATGGAACAGGCAGTTGAAAGAGTTATATCTGGACGAA
AAGTCAATGTTAGCTCTGCATATAAACGTGTTCGACGAAAAGTTCGTCAATACAATCTAACTCATGGAAC
GAAATACACGTATCCTAAGTACGAATCTGTAAGAAAGCGAGTAAAAAAGAAAACCCCATTTGAGTTATTA
GCCGCAGGGAAAGGGGAGAGAGTAGCTAAGAGAGAGTTTCGCCGAATGGGAAAAAAGATCCTCACGTCTA
GCGTGCTAGAGAGGGTTGAAATAGATCACACTGTCGTTGACCTTTTTGCAGTACACGAAGAGTATCGAAT
CCCATTGGGCCGACCTTGGCTTACTCAATTGGTTGATTGTTACAGTAAAGCTGTAATCGGTTTTTATTTA
GGTTTCGAGCCTCCTAGCTATGTGTCGGTTTCCCTTGCACTTAAGAATGCAATACAACGCAAAGATGACT
TAATCTCCTCGTATGAATCGATCGAGAATGAATGGCTATGTTATGGCATCCCAGACCTACTCGTAACTGA
TAATGGTAAAGAGTTTTTGTCGAAAGCATTTGATCAAGCATGTGAATCACTATTGATCAATGTGCATCAA
AATAAAGTTGAGACGCCCGACAACAAACCTCATGTTGAACGTAACTACGGGACTATTAATACTTCTCTGT
TAGACGATTTACCTGGGAAATCCTTCAGCCAGTACCTTCAAAGAGAAGGGTACGACTCTGTGGGAGAAGC
TACCCTTACACTCAATGAGATTAGAGAAATTTACTTAATTTGGTTGGTGGATATTTATCATAAAAAACCC
AATCAGAGAGGCACTAATTGTCCTAATGTTGCGTGGAAAAAGGGTTGTCAAGAATGGGAACCAGAGGAGT
TCTCTGGTTCTAAAGACGAATTAGACTTTAAATTTGCTATTGTTGATTACAAACAACTTACTAAAGTAGG
GATAACTGTCTACAAAGAACTGAGTTATAGCAATGACCGTTTAGCTGAATATAGAGGGAAGAAAGGAAAC
CATAAAGTTCAGTTCAAGTATAACCCTGAGTGTATGGCAGTTATTTGGGTGTTGGATGAGGATATGAATG
AGTACTTTACAGTTAATGCGATTGACTACGAATATGCAAGTAGAGTATCACTTTGGCAACATAAATATAA
CATGAAATATCAAGCAGAACTAAATTCAGCAGAATATGATGAGGACAAGGAAATTGATGCAGAAATAAAA
ATTGAAGAAATCGCAGATCGTTCAATTGTTAAGACTAACAAAATCAGAGCTCGGAGGCGTGGCGCTAGGC
ATCAAGAGAATAGCGCAAGGGCTAAGTCAATCAGTAATGCGAACCCGGCCTCGATACAAAAACATGAAGA
TGAAATCGTTAGTGCAGATAATGACGATTGGGATATTGATTATGTCTGAGAAATCGTCAAATGAGTGAAA
CGCGTGAGGCTCGTATATCAAGAGCTAAAAGGGCATTTGTATCCACACCGAGCGTTAGGAAAATCTTGAG
TTACATGGATAGATGTAGAGATCTATCAGACCTAGAGTCTGAGCCTACATGCATGATGGTCTATGGTGCT
TCGGGTGTAGGTAAAACGACCGTCATCAAGAAATACTTAAATCAAAACAGAAGAGAGTCCGAAGCCGGGG
GCGATATAATACCGGTTTTGCATATTGAGTTGCCAGACAATGCGAAGCCAGTAGATGCAGCAAGGGAATT
GCTGGTTGAAATGGGTGACCCGCTAGCACTTTATGAAACTGACTTAGCTAGATTGACGAAAAGACTGACT
GAATTAATCCCTGCGGTCGGCGTGAAGCTGATTATTATCGATGAGTTCCAACATTTGGTGGAAGAAAGGT
CAAATCGGGTTCTTACCCAAGTAGGTAATTGGCTAAAAATGATACTTAACAAAACGAAATGTCCAATTGT
TATATTTGGTATGCCATACTCAAAAGTTGTACTGCAAGCAAACTCGCAACTTCACGGGCGATTTTCCATT
CAGGTTGAACTGCGCCCCTTTAGCTACCAGGGAGGTAGAGGTGTATTTAAAACTTTTTTGGAATACCTTG
ATAAAGCCCTACCTTTTGAAAAACAGGCTGGCTTAGCCAACGAAAGTTTGCAGAAAAAATTGTATGCATT
CTCTCAGGGAAACATGCGTTCGTTGAGAAACCTTATTTATCAAGCATCTATCGAAGCAATTGATAATCAG
CATGAGACGATAACCGAAGAAGATTTCGTTTTTGCATCGAAGTTGACATCGGGCGATAAACCCAACTCAT
GGAAAAATCCTTTTGAGGAGGGTGTTGAGGTAACAGAAGATATGTTACGACCGCCACCAAAAGATATTGG
TTGGGAGGACTATTTGAGACATTCAACCCCGAGAGTGAGTAAACCAGGTAGAAATAAAAACTTTTTCGAA
TAACCTAGGCTGCTGCCACCGCTGAGCAATAACTAGCATAACCCCTTGGGGCCTCTAAACGGGTCTTGAG
GGGTTTTTTGCTGAAACCTCAGGCATTTGAGAAGCACACGGTCACACTGCTTCCGGTAGTCAATAAACCG
GTAAACCAGCAATAGACATAAGCGGCTATTTAACGACCCTGCCCTGAACCGACGACAAGCTGACGACCGG
GTCTCCGCAAGTGGCACTTTTCGGGGAAATGTGCGCGGAACCCCTATTTGTTTATTTTTCTAAATACATT
CAAATATGTATCCGCTCATGAATTAATTCTTAGAAAAACTCATCGAGCATCAAATGAAACTGCAATTTAT
TCATATCAGGATTATCAATACCATATTTTTGAAAAAGCCGTTTCTGTAATGAAGGAGAAAACTCACCGAG
GCAGTTCCATAGGATGGCAAGATCCTGGTATCGGTCTGCGATTCCGACTCGTCCAACATCAATACAACCT
ATTAATTTCCCCTCGTCAAAAATAAGGTTATCAAGTGAGAAATCACCATGAGTGACGACTGAATCCGGTG
AGAATGGCAAAAGTTTATGCATTTCTTTCCAGACTTGTTCAACAGGCCAGCCATTACGCTCGTCATCAAA
ATCACTCGCATCAACCAAACCGTTATTCATTCGTGATTGCGCCTGAGCGAGACGAAATACGCGGTCGCTG
TTAAAAGGACAATTACAAACAGGAATCGAATGCAACCGGCGCAGGAACACTGCCAGCGCATCAACAATAT
TTTCACCTGAATCAGGATATTCTTCTAATACCTGGAATGCTGTTTTCCCGGGGATCGCAGTGGTGAGTAA
CCATGCATCATCAGGAGTACGGATAAAATGCTTGATGGTCGGAAGAGGCATAAATTCCGTCAGCCAGTTT
AGTCTGACCATCTCATCTGTAACATCATTGGCAACGCTACCTTTGCCATGTTTCAGAAACAACTCTGGCG
CATCGGGCTTCCCATACAATCGATAGATTGTCGCACCTGATTGCCCGACATTATCGCGAGCCCATTTATA
CCCATATAAATCAGCATCCATGTTGGAATTTAATCGCGGCCTAGAGCAAGACGTTTCCCGTTGAATATGG
CTCATACTCTTCCTTTTTCAATATTATTGAAGCATTTATCAGGGTTATTGTCTCATGAGCGGATACATAT
TTGAATGTATTTAGAAAAATAAACAAATAGGCATGCTAGCGCAGAAACGTCCTAGAAGATGCCAGGAGGA
TACTTAGCAGAGAGACAATAAGGCCGGAGCGAAGCCGTTTTTCCATAGGCTCCGCCCCCCTGACGAACAT
CACGAAATCTGACGCTCAAATCAGTGGTGGCGAAACCCGACAGGACTATAAAGATACCAGGCGTTTCCCC
CTGATGGCTCCCTCTTGCGCTCTCCTGTTCCCGTCCTGCGGCGTCCGTGTTGTGGTGGAGGCTTTACCCA
AATCACCACGTCCCGTTCCGTGTAGACAGTTCGCTCCAAGCTGGGCTGTGTGCAAGAACCCCCCGTTCAG
CCCGACTGCTGCGCCTTATCCGGTAACTATCATCTTGAGTCCAACCCGGAAAGACACGACAAAACGCCAC
TGGCAGCAGCCATTGGTAACTGAGAATTAGTGGATTTAGATATCGAGAGTCTTGAAGTGGTGGCCTAACA
GAGGCTACACTGAAAGGACAGTATTTGGTATCTGCGCTCCACTAAAGCCAGTTACCAGGTTAAGCAGTTC
CCCAACTGACTTAACCTTCGATCAAACCGCCTCCCCAGGCGGTTTTTTCGTTTACAGAGCAGGAGATTAC
GACGATCGTAAAAGGATCTCAAGAAGATCCTTTACGGATTCCCGACACCATCACTCTAGATTTCAGTGCA
ATTTATCTCTTCAAATGTAGCACCTGAAGTCAGCCCCATACGATATAAGTTGTAATTCTCATGTTAGTCA
TGCCCCGCGCCCACCGGAAGGAGCTGACTGGGTTGAAGGCTCTCAAGGGCATCGGTCGAGATCCCGGTGC
CTAATGAGTGAGCTAACTTACATTAATTGCGTTGCGCCTGCCTAATGATTTTTATCAAAATCATTAAGGT
TACCATCACGGAAAAAGGTTATGCTGCTTTTAAGACCCACTTTCACATTTAAGTTGTTTTTCTAATCCGC
ATATGATCAATTCAAGGCCGAATAAGAAGGCTGGCTCTGCACCTTGGTGATCAAATAATTCGATAGCTTG
TCGTAATAATGGCGGCATACTATCAGTAGTAGGTGTTTCCCTTTCTTCTTTAGCGACTTGATGCTCTTGA
TCTTCCAATACGCAACCTAAAGTAAAATGCCCC
Features (pLannotate 1.2.2; 11 found; start..end, strand, type, name):
    429..484     +  promoter       tetR/tetA promoters: tetR; overlapping promoters for bacterial tetR and tetA
    534..556     +  RBS            RBS: efficient ribosome binding site from bacteriophage T7 gene 10 (Olins and Rangwala, 1989)
   4068..4085    +  CDS            SET1 (fragment): solubility-enhancement tag derived from T7 phage gene 10B
   4093..4140    +  terminator     T7 terminator: transcription terminator for bacteriophage T7 RNA polymerase
   4304..4361    +  promoter       AmpR promoter (fragment): bla
   4370..5185    -  CDS            KanR: aminoglycoside phosphotransferase; aph(3')-Ia; confers resistance to kanamycin in bacteria or G418 (Geneticin®) in eukaryotes
   5186..5277    -  promoter       AmpR promoter: bla
   5295..5930    -  rep_origin     ColA ori: Plasmids containing the ColA origin of replication can be propagated in E. coli cells that contain additional plasmids with compatible origins.
   6015..6079    -  CDS            TcR (fragment): tetracycline efflux protein; tet; confers resistance to tetracycline
   6094..6115    -  protein_bind   CAP binding site: CAP binding activates transcription in the presence of cAMP. E. coli catabolite activator protein
   6190..410     -  CDS            TetR (across the origin): tetracycline repressor TetR; tetR from transposon Tn10; TetR binds to the tetracycline operator tetO to inhibit transcription. This inhibition can be relieved by adding tetracycline or doxycycline.
