[The description below was written by a language model from this plasmid's Addgene catalogue record and pLannotate feature annotations shown in this document.]
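Description:
pTet-tns is a bacterial expression plasmid built on the pCOLADuet-1 backbone for producing the transposase components of a CRISPR-associated transposon system in E. coli. It replicates from the ColA origin, which is compatible with other common replicon families, so it can be maintained alongside additional plasmids in the same cell. Selection is by kanamycin through an aph(3')-Ia aminoglycoside phosphotransferase gene driven by a bla-type promoter. The catalogue lists it as high copy.

The insert is recorded as VchTnsABC, the tnsA, tnsB and tnsC genes from Vibrio cholerae, introduced by Gibson assembly. The automated annotation does not label these coding sequences individually. However, it leaves a roughly 3.5 kb unannotated stretch between a bacteriophage T7 gene 10 ribosome binding site and the T7 terminator, which is where the operon presumably sits. Expression is controlled by the overlapping tetR/tetA promoter region, with a divergently oriented Tn10 tetR gene encoding the tetracycline repressor. TetR binds the tet operator and keeps transcription off until a tetracycline-class inducer relieves repression, giving regulated rather than T7 polymerase-dependent expression. Short hits to a solubility tag, a tetracycline resistance gene, an AmpR promoter fragment and a CAP binding site appear to be backbone remnants or partial matches rather than functional elements.

According to the record, the plasmid supplies the transposase proteins for CRISPR-associated transposition, in work aimed at multicopy chromosomal integration for programming cells. The guide RNA, Cascade/TniQ targeting components and donor transposon are not annotated here and would presumably be provided from other, compatible constructs.
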