Addgene plasmid #170628: pTet-tns
Purpose: Expression of CRISPR-associated transposases
Depositing lab: Sheng Yang. Depositing organization: CAS Center for Excellence in Molecular Plant Sciences ("CEMPS"). Publication: Programming Cells by Multicopy Chromosomal Integration Using CRISPR-Associated Transposases. Zhang Y, Yang J, Yang S, Zhang J, Chen J, Tao R, Jiang Y, Yang J, Yang S. CRISPR J. 2021 Jun;4(3):350-359. doi: 10.1089/crispr.2021.0018. PubMed 34152213.
Backbone
  Vector backbone: pCOLADuet-1
  Vector type: Bacterial Expression
Growth in bacteria
  Bacterial resistance: Kanamycin, 50 μg/mL
  Growth temperature: 37°C
  Growth strain: DH5alpha
  Copy number: High Copy
Gene/Insert
  Gene/Insert name: VchTnsABC
  Species: Vibrio cholera
  Cloning method: Gibson Cloning
Terms and licenses: Academic/Nonprofit Terms; Industry Terms: Not Available to Industry
How to cite: pTet-tns was a gift from Sheng Yang (Addgene plasmid # 170628 ; http://n2t.net/addgene:170628 ; RRID:Addgene_170628)
